>Addgene plasmid #110838 | pLenti-BE3-P2A-Puro | addgene full sequence | sequence record 211401 | Addgene NGS Result
GCAAGCTTAATGTAGTCTTATGCAATACTCTTGTAGTCTTGCAACATGGTAACGATGAGTTAGCAACATG
CCTTACAAGGAGAGAAAAAGCACCGTGCATGCCGATTGGTGGAAGTAAGGTGGTACGATCGTGCCTTATT
AGGAAGGCAACAGACGGGTCTGACATGGATTGGACGAACCACTGAATTGCCGCATTGCAGAGATATTGTA
TTTAAGTGCCTAGCTCGATACATAAACGGGTCTCTCTGGTTAGACCAGATCTGAGCCTGGGAGCTCTCTG
GCTAACTAGGGAACCCACTGCTTAAGCCTCAATAAAGCTTGCCTTGAGTGCTTCAAGTAGTGTGTGCCCG
TCTGTTGTGTGACTCTGGTAACTAGAGATCCCTCAGACCCTTTTAGTCAGTGTGGAAAATCTCTAGCAGT
GGCGCCCGAACAGGGACTTGAAAGCGAAAGGGAAACCAGAGGAGCTCTCTCGACGCAGGACTCGGCTTGC
TGAAGCGCGCACGGCAAGAGGCGAGGGGCGGCGACTGGTGAGTACGCCAAAAATTTTGACTAGCGGAGGC
TAGAAGGAGAGAGATGGGTGCGAGAGCGTCAGTATTAAGCGGGGGAGAATTAGATCGCGATGGGAAAAAA
TTCGGTTAAGGCCAGGGGGAAAGAAAAAATATAAATTAAAACATATAGTATGGGCAAGCAGGGAGCTAGA
ACGATTCGCAGTTAATCCTGGCCTGTTAGAAACATCAGAAGGCTGTAGACAAATACTGGGACAGCTACAA
CCATCCCTTCAGACAGGATCAGAAGAACTTAGATCATTATATAATACAGTAGCAACCCTCTATTGTGTGC
ATCAAAGGATAGAGATAAAAGACACCAAGGAAGCTTTAGACAAGATAGAGGAAGAGCAAAACAAAAGTAA
GACCACCGCACAGCAAGCGGCCGCTGATCTTCAGACCTGGAGGAGGAGATATGAGGGACAATTGGAGAAG
TGAATTATATAAATATAAAGTAGTAAAAATTGAACCATTAGGAGTAGCACCCACCAAGGCAAAGAGAAGA
GTGGTGCAGAGAGAAAAAAGAGCAGTGGGAATAGGAGCTTTGTTCCTTGGGTTCTTGGGAGCAGCAGGAA
GCACTATGGGCGCAGCGTCAATGACGCTGACGGTACAGGCCAGACAATTATTGTCTGGTATAGTGCAGCA
GCAGAACAATTTGCTGAGGGCTATTGAGGCGCAACAGCATCTGTTGCAACTCACAGTCTGGGGCATCAAG
CAGCTCCAGGCAAGAATCCTGGCTGTGGAAAGATACCTAAAGGATCAACAGCTCCTGGGGATTTGGGGTT
GCTCTGGAAAACTCATTTGCACCACTGCTGTGCCTTGGAATGCTAGTTGGAGTAATAAATCTCTGGAACA
GATTTGGAATCACACGACCTGGATGGAGTGGGACAGAGAAATTAACAATTACACAAGCTTAATACACTCC
TTAATTGAAGAATCGCAAAACCAGCAAGAAAAGAATGAACAAGAATTATTGGAATTAGATAAATGGGCAA
GTTTGTGGAATTGGTTTAACATAACAAATTGGCTGTGGTATATAAAATTATTCATAATGATAGTAGGAGG
CTTGGTAGGTTTAAGAATAGTTTTTGCTGTACTTTCTATAGTGAATAGAGTTAGGCAGGGATATTCACCA
TTATCGTTTCAGACCCACCTCCCAACCCCGAGGGGACCCAGACCACAATTTTAAAAGAAAAGGGGGGATT
GGGGGGTACAGTGCAGGGGAAAGAATAGTAGACATAATAGCAACAGACATACAAACTAAAGAATTACAAA
AACAAATTACAAAAATTCAAAATTTTCGGGTTTATTACAGGGACAGCAGAGATCCACTTTGGCGCCGGCT
CGAGTGGCTCCGGTGCCCGTCAGTGGGCAGAGCGCACATCGCCCACAGTCCCCGAGAAGTTGGGGGGAGG
GGTCGGCAATTGAACCGGTGCCTAGAGAAGGTGGCGCGGGGTAAACTGGGAAAGTGATGTCGTGTACTGG
CTCCGCCTTTTTCCCGAGGGTGGGGGAGAACCGTATATAAGTGCAGTAGTCGCCGTGAACGTTCTTTTTC
GCAACGGGTTTGCCGCCAGAACACAGGTGTCGTGACGCGGGATCCGCCACCATGAGCTCAGAGACTGGCC
CAGTGGCTGTGGACCCCACATTGAGACGGCGGATCGAGCCCCATGAGTTTGAGGTATTCTTCGATCCGAG
AGAGCTCCGCAAGGAGACCTGCCTGCTTTACGAAATTAATTGGGGGGGCCGGCACTCCATTTGGCGACAT
ACATCACAGAACACTAACAAGCACGTCGAAGTCAACTTCATCGAGAAGTTCACGACAGAAAGATATTTCT
GTCCGAACACAAGGTGCAGCATTACCTGGTTTCTCAGCTGGAGCCCATGCGGCGAATGTAGTAGGGCCAT
CACTGAATTCCTGTCAAGGTATCCCCACGTCACTCTGTTTATTTACATCGCAAGGCTGTACCACCACGCT
GACCCCCGCAATCGACAAGGCCTGCGGGATTTGATCTCTTCAGGTGTGACTATCCAAATTATGACTGAGC
AGGAGTCAGGATACTGCTGGAGAAACTTTGTGAATTATAGCCCGAGTAATGAAGCCCACTGGCCTAGGTA
TCCCCATCTGTGGGTACGACTGTACGTTCTTGAACTGTACTGCATCATACTGGGCCTGCCTCCTTGTCTC
AACATTCTGAGAAGGAAGCAGCCACAGCTGACATTCTTTACCATCGCTCTTCAGTCTTGTCATTACCAGC
GACTGCCCCCACACATTCTCTGGGCCACCGGGTTGAAAAGCGGCAGCGAGACTCCCGGGACCTCAGAGTC
CGCCACACCCGAAAGTGATAAAAAGTATTCTATTGGTTTAGCCATCGGCACTAATTCCGTTGGATGGGCT
GTCATAACCGATGAATACAAAGTACCTTCAAAGAAATTTAAGGTGTTGGGGAACACAGACCGTCATTCGA
TTAAAAAGAATCTTATCGGTGCCCTCCTATTCGATAGTGGCGAAACGGCAGAGGCGACTCGCCTGAAACG
AACCGCTCGGAGAAGGTATACACGTCGCAAGAACCGAATATGTTACTTACAAGAAATTTTTAGCAATGAG
ATGGCCAAAGTTGACGATTCTTTCTTTCACCGTTTGGAAGAGTCCTTCCTTGTCGAAGAGGACAAGAAAC
ATGAACGGCACCCCATCTTTGGAAACATAGTAGATGAGGTGGCATATCATGAAAAGTACCCAACGATTTA
TCACCTCAGAAAAAAGCTAGTTGACTCAACTGATAAAGCGGACCTGAGGTTAATCTACTTGGCTCTTGCC
CATATGATAAAGTTCCGTGGGCACTTTCTCATTGAGGGTGATCTAAATCCGGACAACTCGGATGTCGACA
AACTGTTCATCCAGTTAGTACAAACCTATAATCAGTTGTTTGAAGAGAACCCTATAAATGCAAGTGGCGT
GGATGCGAAGGCTATTCTTAGCGCCCGCCTCTCTAAATCCCGACGGCTAGAAAACCTGATCGCACAATTA
CCCGGAGAGAAGAAAAATGGGTTGTTCGGTAACCTTATAGCGCTCTCACTAGGCCTGACACCAAATTTTA
AGTCGAACTTCGACTTAGCTGAAGATGCCAAATTGCAGCTTAGTAAGGACACGTACGATGACGATCTCGA
CAATCTACTGGCACAAATTGGAGATCAGTATGCGGACTTATTTTTGGCTGCCAAAAACCTTAGCGATGCA
ATCCTCCTATCTGACATACTGAGAGTTAATACTGAGATTACCAAGGCGCCGTTATCCGCTTCAATGATCA
AAAGGTACGATGAACATCACCAAGACTTGACACTTCTCAAGGCCCTAGTCCGTCAGCAACTGCCTGAGAA
ATATAAGGAAATATTCTTTGATCAGTCGAAAAACGGGTACGCAGGTTATATTGACGGCGGAGCGAGTCAA
GAGGAATTCTACAAGTTTATCAAACCCATATTAGAGAAGATGGATGGGACGGAAGAGTTGCTTGTAAAAC
TCAATCGCGAAGATCTACTGCGAAAGCAGCGGACTTTCGACAACGGTAGCATTCCACATCAAATCCACTT
AGGCGAATTGCATGCTATACTTAGAAGGCAGGAGGATTTTTATCCGTTCCTCAAAGACAATCGTGAAAAG
ATTGAGAAAATCCTAACCTTTCGCATACCTTACTATGTGGGACCCCTGGCCCGAGGGAACTCTCGGTTCG
CATGGATGACAAGAAAGTCCGAAGAAACGATTACTCCATGGAATTTTGAGGAAGTTGTCGATAAAGGTGC
GTCAGCTCAATCGTTCATCGAGAGGATGACCAACTTTGACAAGAATTTACCGAACGAAAAAGTATTGCCT
AAGCACAGTTTACTTTACGAGTATTTCACAGTGTACAATGAACTCACGAAAGTTAAGTATGTCACTGAGG
GCATGCGTAAACCCGCCTTTCTAAGCGGAGAACAGAAGAAAGCAATAGTAGATCTGTTATTCAAGACCAA
CCGCAAAGTGACAGTTAAGCAATTGAAAGAGGACTACTTTAAGAAAATTGAATGCTTCGATTCTGTCGAG
ATCTCCGGGGTAGAAGATCGATTTAATGCGTCACTTGGTACGTATCATGACCTCCTAAAGATAATTAAAG
ATAAGGACTTCCTGGATAACGAAGAGAATGAAGATATCTTAGAAGATATAGTGTTGACTCTTACCCTCTT
TGAAGATCGGGAAATGATTGAGGAAAGACTAAAAACATACGCTCACCTGTTCGACGATAAGGTTATGAAA
CAGTTAAAGAGGCGTCGCTATACGGGCTGGGGACGATTGTCGCGGAAACTTATCAACGGGATAAGAGACA
AGCAAAGTGGTAAAACTATTCTCGATTTTCTAAAGAGCGACGGCTTCGCCAATAGGAACTTTATGCAGCT
GATCCATGATGACTCTTTAACCTTCAAAGAGGATATACAAAAGGCACAGGTTTCCGGACAAGGGGACTCA
TTGCACGAACATATTGCGAATCTTGCTGGTTCGCCAGCCATCAAAAAGGGCATACTCCAGACAGTCAAAG
TAGTGGATGAGCTAGTTAAGGTCATGGGACGTCACAAACCGGAAAACATTGTAATCGAGATGGCACGCGA
AAATCAAACGACTCAGAAGGGGCAAAAAAACAGTCGAGAGCGGATGAAGAGAATAGAAGAGGGTATTAAA
GAACTGGGCAGCCAGATCTTAAAGGAGCATCCTGTGGAAAATACCCAATTGCAGAACGAGAAACTTTACC
TCTATTACCTACAAAATGGAAGGGACATGTATGTTGATCAGGAACTGGACATAAACCGTTTATCTGATTA
CGACGTCGATCACATTGTACCCCAATCCTTTTTGAAGGACGATTCAATCGACAATAAAGTGCTTACACGC
TCGGATAAGAACCGAGGGAAAAGTGACAATGTTCCAAGCGAGGAAGTCGTAAAGAAAATGAAGAACTATT
GGCGGCAGCTCCTAAATGCGAAACTGATAACGCAAAGAAAGTTCGATAACTTAACTAAAGCTGAGAGGGG
TGGCTTGTCTGAACTTGACAAGGCCGGATTTATTAAACGTCAGCTCGTGGAAACCCGCCAAATCACAAAG
CATGTTGCACAGATACTAGATTCCCGAATGAATACGAAATACGACGAGAACGATAAGCTGATTCGGGAAG
TCAAAGTAATCACTTTAAAGTCAAAATTGGTGTCGGACTTCAGAAAGGATTTTCAATTCTATAAAGTTAG
GGAGATAAATAACTACCACCATGCGCACGACGCTTATCTTAATGCCGTCGTAGGGACCGCACTCATTAAG
AAATACCCGAAGCTAGAAAGTGAGTTTGTGTATGGTGATTACAAAGTTTATGACGTCCGTAAGATGATCG
CGAAAAGCGAACAGGAGATAGGCAAGGCTACAGCCAAATACTTCTTTTATTCTAACATTATGAATTTCTT
TAAGACGGAAATCACTCTGGCAAACGGAGAGATACGCAAACGACCTTTAATTGAAACCAATGGGGAGACA
GGTGAAATCGTATGGGATAAGGGCCGGGACTTCGCGACGGTGAGAAAAGTTTTGTCCATGCCCCAAGTCA
ACATAGTAAAGAAAACTGAGGTGCAGACCGGAGGGTTTTCAAAGGAATCGATTCTTCCAAAAAGGAATAG
TGATAAGCTCATCGCTCGTAAAAAGGACTGGGACCCGAAAAAGTACGGTGGCTTCGATAGCCCTACAGTT
GCCTATTCTGTCCTAGTAGTGGCAAAAGTTGAGAAGGGAAAATCCAAGAAACTGAAGTCAGTCAAAGAAT
TATTGGGGATAACGATTATGGAGCGCTCGTCTTTTGAAAAGAACCCCATCGACTTCCTTGAGGCGAAAGG
TTACAAGGAAGTAAAAAAGGATCTCATAATTAAACTACCAAAGTATAGTCTGTTTGAGTTAGAAAATGGC
CGAAAACGGATGTTGGCTAGCGCCGGAGAGCTTCAAAAGGGGAACGAACTCGCACTACCGTCTAAATACG
TGAATTTCCTGTATTTAGCGTCCCATTACGAGAAGTTGAAAGGTTCACCTGAAGATAACGAACAGAAGCA
ACTTTTTGTTGAGCAGCACAAACATTATCTCGACGAAATCATAGAGCAAATTTCGGAATTCAGTAAGAGA
GTCATCCTAGCTGATGCCAATCTGGACAAAGTATTAAGCGCATACAACAAGCACAGGGATAAACCCATAC
GTGAGCAGGCGGAAAATATTATCCATTTGTTTACTCTTACCAACCTCGGCGCTCCAGCCGCATTCAAGTA
TTTTGACACAACGATAGATCGCAAACGATACACTTCTACCAAGGAGGTGCTAGACGCGACACTGATTCAC
CAATCCATCACGGGATTATATGAAACTCGGATAGATTTGTCACAGCTTGGGGGTGACTCTGGTGGTTCTA
CTAATCTGTCAGATATTATTGAAAAGGAGACCGGTAAGCAACTGGTTATCCAGGAATCCATCCTCATGCT
CCCAGAGGAGGTGGAAGAAGTCATTGGGAACAAGCCGGAAAGCGATATACTCGTGCACACCGCCTACGAC
GAGAGCACCGACGAGAATGTCATGCTTCTGACTAGCGACGCCCCTGAATACAAGCCTTGGGCTCTGGTCA
TACAGGATAGCAACGGTGAGAACAAGATTAAGATGCTCTCTGGTGGTTCTCCCAAGAAGAAGAGGAAAGT
CGCTAGCGGCAGCGGCGCCACCAACTTCAGCCTGCTGAAGCAGGCCGGCGACGTGGAGGAGAACCCCGGC
CCCATGACCGAGTACAAGCCCACGGTGCGCCTCGCCACCCGCGACGACGTCCCCAGGGCCGTACGCACCC
TCGCCGCCGCGTTCGCCGACTACCCCGCCACGCGCCACACCGTCGATCCGGACCGCCACATCGAGCGGGT
CACCGAGCTGCAAGAACTCTTCCTCACGCGCGTCGGGCTCGACATCGGCAAGGTGTGGGTCGCGGACGAC
GGCGCCGCGGTGGCGGTCTGGACCACGCCGGAGAGCGTCGAAGCGGGGGCGGTGTTCGCCGAGATCGGCC
CGCGCATGGCCGAGTTGAGCGGTTCCCGGCTGGCCGCGCAGCAACAGATGGAAGGCCTCCTGGCGCCGCA
CCGGCCCAAGGAGCCCGCGTGGTTCCTGGCCACCGTCGGAGTCTCGCCCGACCACCAGGGCAAGGGTCTG
GGCAGCGCCGTCGTGCTCCCCGGAGTGGAGGCGGCCGAGCGCGCCGGGGTGCCCGCCTTCCTGGAGACCT
CCGCGCCCCGCAACCTCCCCTTCTACGAGCGGCTCGGCTTCACCGTCACCGCCGACGTCGAGGTGCCCGA
AGGACCGCGCACCTGGTGCATGACCCGCAAGCCCGGTGCCTGAACGCGTTAAGTCGACAATCAACCTCTG
GATTACAAAATTTGTGAAAGATTGACTGGTATTCTTAACTATGTTGCTCCTTTTACGCTATGTGGATACG
CTGCTTTAATGCCTTTGTATCATGCTATTGCTTCCCGTATGGCTTTCATTTTCTCCTCCTTGTATAAATC
CTGGTTGCTGTCTCTTTATGAGGAGTTGTGGCCCGTTGTCAGGCAACGTGGCGTGGTGTGCACTGTGTTT
GCTGACGCAACCCCCACTGGTTGGGGCATTGCCACCACCTGTCAGCTCCTTTCCGGGACTTTCGCTTTCC
CCCTCCCTATTGCCACGGCGGAACTCATCGCCGCCTGCCTTGCCCGCTGCTGGACAGGGGCTCGGCTGTT
GGGCACTGACAATTCCGTGGTGTTGTCGGGGAAATCATCGTCCTTTCCTTGGCTGCTCGCCTGTGTTGCC
ACCTGGATTCTGCGCGGGACGTCCTTCTGCTACGTCCCTTCGGCCCTCAATCCAGCGGACCTTCCTTCCC
GCGGCCTGCTGCCGGCTCTGCGGCCTCTTCCGCGTCTTCGCCTTCGCCCTCAGACGAGTCGGATCTCCCT
TTGGGCCGCCTCCCCGCGTCGACTTTAAGACCAATGACTTACAAGGCAGCTGTAGATCTTAGCCACTTTT
TAAAAGAAAAGGGGGGACTGGAAGGGCTAATTCACTCCCAACGAAGACAAGATCTGCTTTTTGCTTGTAC
TGGGTCTCTCTGGTTAGACCAGATCTGAGCCTGGGAGCTCTCTGGCTAACTAGGGAACCCACTGCTTAAG
CCTCAATAAAGCTTGCCTTGAGTGCTTCAAGTAGTGTGTGCCCGTCTGTTGTGTGACTCTGGTAACTAGA
GATCCCTCAGACCCTTTTAGTCAGTGTGGAAAATCTCTAGCAGTACGTATAGTAGTTCATGTCATCTTAT
TATTCAGTATTTATAACTTGCAAAGAAATGAATATCAGAGAGTGAGAGGAACTTGTTTATTGCAGCTTAT
AATGGTTACAAATAAAGCAATAGCATCACAAATTTCACAAATAAAGCATTTTTTTCACTGCATTCTAGTT
GTGGTTTGTCCAAACTCATCAATGTATCTTATCATGTCTGGCTCTAGCTATCCCGCCCCTAACTCCGCCC
ATCCCGCCCCTAACTCCGCCCAGTTCCGCCCATTCTCCGCCCCATGGCTGACTAATTTTTTTTATTTATG
CAGAGGCCGAGGCCGCCTCGGCCTCTGAGCTATTCCAGAAGTAGTGAGGAGGCTTTTTTGGAGGCCTAGG
GACGTACCCAATTCGCCCTATAGTGAGTCGTATTACGCGCGCTCACTGGCCGTCGTTTTACAACGTCGTG
ACTGGGAAAACCCTGGCGTTACCCAACTTAATCGCCTTGCAGCACATCCCCCTTTCGCCAGCTGGCGTAA
TAGCGAAGAGGCCCGCACCGATCGCCCTTCCCAACAGTTGCGCAGCCTGAATGGCGAATGGG
[124 nt withheld, positions 9443-9566]
C
[91 nt withheld, positions 9568-9658]
A
[49 nt withheld, positions 9660-9708]
CCTTTGACGTTGGAGTCCACGTTCTTT
[37 nt withheld, positions 9736-9772]
ACCCTATCTCGGTCTATTCTTTTGATTTATAAGGGATTTTGCCGATTTCGGCCTATTGGTTAAAAAATGA
GCTGATTTAACAAAAATTTAACGCGAATTTTAACAAAATATTAACGCTTACAATTTAGGTGGCACTTTTC
GGGGAAATGTGCGCGGAACCCCTATTTGTTTATTTTTCTAAATACATTCAAATATGTATCCGCTCATGAG
ACAATAACCCTGATAAATGCTTCAATAATATTGAAAAAGGAAGAGTATGAGTATTCAACATTTCCGTGTC
GCCCTTATTCCCTTTTTTGCGGCATTTTGCCTTCCTGTTTTTGCTCACCCAGAAACGCTGGTGAAAGTAA
AAGATGCTGAAGATCAGTTGGGTGCACGAGTGGGTTACATCGAACTGGATCTCAACAGCGGTAAGATCCT
TGAGAGTTTTCGCCCCGAAGAACGTTTTCCAATGATGAGCACTTTTAAAGTTCTGCTATGTGGCGCGGTA
TTATCCCGTATTGACGCCGGGCAAGAGCAACTCGGTCGCCGCATACACTATTCTCAGAATGACTTGGTTG
AGTACTCACCAGTCACAGAAAAGCATCTTACGGATGGCATGACAGTAAGAGAATTATGCAGTGCTGCCAT
AACCATGAGTGATAACACTGCGGCCAACTTACTTCTGACAACGATCGGAGGACCGAAGGAGCTAACCGCT
TTTTTGCACAACATGGGGGATCATGTAACTCGCCTTGATCGTTGGGAACCGGAGCTGAATGAAGCCATAC
CAAACGACGAGCGTGACACCACGATGCCTGTAGCAATGGCAACAACGTTGCGCAAACTATTAACTGGCGA
ACTACTTACTCTAGCTTCCCGGCAACAATTAATAGACTGGATGGAGGCGGATAAAGTTGCAGGACCACTT
CTGCGCTCGGCCCTTCCGGCTGGCTGGTTTATTGCTGATAAATCTGGAGCCGGTGAGCGTGGGTCTCGCG
GTATCATTGCAGCACTGGGGCCAGATGGTAAGCCCTCCCGTATCGTAGTTATCTACACGACGGGGAGTCA
GGCAACTATGGATGAACGAAATAGACAGATCGCTGAGATAGGTGCCTCACTGATTAAGCATTGGTAACTG
TCAGACCAAGTTTACTCATATATACTTTAGATTGATTTAAAACTTCATTTTTAATTTAAAAGGATCTAGG
TGAAGATCCTTTTTGATAATCTCATGACCAAAATCCCTTAACGTGAGTTTTCGTTCCACTGAGCGTCAGA
CCCCGTAGAAAAGATCAAAGGATCTTCTTGAGATCCTTTTTTTCTGCGCGTAATCTGCTGCTTGCAAACA
AAAAAACCACCGCTACCAGCGGTGGTTTGTTTGCCGGATCAAGAGCTACCAACTCTTTTTCCGAAGGTAA
CTGGCTTCAGCAGAGCGCAGATACCAAATACTGTTCTTCTAGTGTAGCCGTAGTTAGGCCACCACTTCAA
GAACTCTGTAGCACCGCCTACATACCTCGCTCTGCTAATCCTGTTACCAGTGGCTGCTGCCAGTGGCGAT
AAGTCGTGTCTTACCGGGTTGGACTCAAGACGATAGTTACCGGATAAGGCGCAGCGGTCGGGCTGAACGG
GGGGTTCGTGCACACAGCCCAGCTTGGAGCGAACGACCTACACCGAACTGAGATACCTACAGCGTGAGCT
ATGAGAAAGCGCCACGCTTCCCGAAGGGAGAAAGGCGGACAGGTATCCGGTAAGCGGCAGGGTCGGAACA
GGAGAGCGCACGAGGGAGCTTCCAGGGGGAAACGCCTGGTATCTTTATAGTCCTGTCGGGTTTCGCCACC
TCTGACTTGAGCGTCGATTTTTGTGATGCTCGTCAGGGGGGCGGAGCCTATGGAAAAACGCCAGCAACGC
GGCCTTTTTACGGTTCCTGGCCTTTTGCTGGCCTTTTGCTCACATGTTCTTTCCTGCGTTATCCCCTGAT
TCTGTGGATAACCGTATTACCGCCTTTGAGTGAGCTGATACCGCTCGCCGCAGCCGAACGACCGAGCGCA
GCGAGTCAGTGAGCGAGGAAGCGGAAGAGCGCCCAATACGCAAACCGCCTCTCCCCGCGCGTTGGCCGAT
TCATTAATGCAGCTGGCACGACAGGTTTCCCGACTGGAAAGCGGGCAGTGAGCGCAACGCAATTAATGTG
AGTTAGCTCACTCATTAGGCACCCCAGGCTTTACACTTTATGCTTCCGGCTCGTATGTTGTGTGGAATTG
TGAGCGGATAACAATTTCACACAGGAAACAGCTATGACCATGATTACGCCAAGCGCGCAATTAACCCTCA
CTAAAGGGAACAAAAGCTGGAGCT
Features (pLannotate 1.2.2; 29 found; start..end, strand, type, name):
     11..237     +  promoter       RSV promoter: Rous sarcoma virus enhancer/promoter
    238..418     +  LTR            5' LTR (truncated): truncated 5' long terminal repeat (LTR) from HIV-1
    465..590     +  misc_feature   HIV-1 Ψ: packaging signal of human immunodeficiency virus type 1
    574..937     +  CDS            HIV-1 gag (fragment): gag protein from human immunodeficiency virus 1; gag
   1083..1316    +  misc_feature   RRE: The Rev response element (RRE) of HIV-1 allows for Rev-dependent mRNA export from the nucleus to the cytoplasm.
   1693..1719    +  CDS            Rev (fragment): human immunodeficiency virus 1 (HIV-1) Rev protein; rev; enhances nuclear export of unspliced and incompletely spliced viral mRNAs
   1729..1846    +  misc_feature   cPPT/CTS: central polypurine tract and central termination sequence of HIV-1
   1915..2126    +  promoter       EF-1α core promoter: core promoter for human elongation factor EF-1α
   2152..2838    +  CDS            Apobec1: ABEC1_RAT - Experimental evidence at protein level: Swiss-Prot protein existence level 1. Catalytic component of the apolipoprotein B mRNA editing enzyme complex which is responsible for the postranscriptional editing of a CAA codon for Gln to a UAA codon for stop in the APOB mRNA. May also play a role in the epigenetic regulation of gene expression by participating in DNA demethylation. From Rattus norvegicus (Rat).
   2839..2886    +  CDS            ABE(7.10) (fragment): adenine base editor comprising wild-type E. coli TadA fused to the evolved TadA*(7.10) mutant (Gaudelli et al., 2017)
   2887..6987    +  CDS            Cas9 VQR: Streptococcus pyogenes Cas9 endonuclease with the D1135V/R1335Q/T1337R mutations has an altered recognition specificity for the protospacer adjacent motif (PAM) (Kleinstiver et al., 2015)
   7000..7248    +  CDS            UGI: UNGI_BPPB2 - Experimental evidence at protein level: Swiss-Prot protein existence level 1. This protein binds specifically and reversibly to the host uracil-DNA glycosylase, preventing removal of uracil residues from PBS2 DNA by the host uracil-excision repair system. From Bacillus phage PBS2 (Bacteriophage PBS2).
   7354..7953    +  CDS            PuroR (fragment): puromycin N-acetyltransferase; pac from Streptomyces; confers resistance to puromycin
   7969..8557    +  misc_feature   WPRE: woodchuck hepatitis virus posttranscriptional regulatory element
   8608..8627    +  misc_feature   cPPT/CTS (fragment): central polypurine tract and central termination sequence of HIV-1
   8629..8862    +  LTR            3' LTR (ΔU3): self-inactivating 3' long terminal repeat (LTR) from HIV-1
   8940..9061    +  polyA_signal   SV40 poly(A) signal: SV40 polyadenylation signal
   9101..9236    +  rep_origin     SV40 ori: SV40 origin of replication
   9257..9275    -  promoter       T7 promoter: promoter for bacteriophage T7 RNA polymerase
   9283..9438    +  CDS            lacZα (fragment): LacZα fragment of β-galactosidase; lacZ fragment
   9443..9871    +  rep_origin     f1 ori (sequence partly withheld): f1 bacteriophage origin of replication; arrow indicates direction of (+) strand synthesis
   9924..10028   +  promoter       AmpR promoter: bla
  10029..10889   +  CDS            AmpR: β-lactamase; bla; confers resistance to ampicillin, carbenicillin, and related antibiotics
  11060..11648   +  rep_origin     ori: high-copy-number ColE1/pMB1/pBR322/pUC origin of replication
  11831..11923   +  CDS            lacI (fragment): lac repressor; lacI; The lac repressor binds to the lac operator to inhibit transcription in E. coli. This inhibition can be relieved by adding lactose or isopropyl-β-D-thiogalactopyranoside (IPTG).
  11936..11957   +  protein_bind   CAP binding site: CAP binding activates transcription in the presence of cAMP. E. coli catabolite activator protein
  11972..12002   +  promoter       lac promoter: promoter for the E. coli lac operon
  12006..12028   +  protein_bind   lac operator (fragment): The lac repressor binds to the lac operator to inhibit transcription in E. coli. This inhibition can be relieved by adding lactose or isopropyl-β-D-thiogalactopyranoside (IPTG). lac repressor encoded by lacI
  12071..12089   +  promoter       T3 promoter: promoter for bacteriophage T3 RNA polymerase
