[The description below was written by a language model from this plasmid's Addgene catalogue record and pLannotate feature annotations shown in this document.]
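Description:
pLenti-BE3-P2A-Puro is a lentiviral transfer plasmid, adapted from lentiCRISPRv1, for constitutive expression of the cytosine base editor BE3 in mammalian cells. The viral portion has a third-generation, self-inactivating layout: an RSV promoter drives a truncated HIV-1 5' LTR, followed by the Ψ packaging signal with a gag fragment, the Rev response element for Rev-dependent nuclear export of the genomic RNA, and a cPPT/CTS. A ΔU3 3' LTR silences LTR-driven transcription after integration. In bacteria the plasmid is maintained through a ColE1/pUC-type origin and ampicillin resistance. The catalogue lists it as low copy and grown in a recombination-deficient strain, as is common for repeat-containing lentiviral plasmids. An f1 ori, SV40 ori and poly(A) signal, and lac/T7/T3 remnants also sit in the backbone.

The payload is a single open reading frame driven by the short EF-1α core promoter (EF1s). It encodes rat APOBEC1 cytidine deaminase joined by a short linker to Streptococcus pyogenes Cas9 carrying the D10A nickase mutation, followed by the phage PBS2 uracil glycosylase inhibitor (UGI), which blocks excision of the uracil intermediate. The automated annotation labels the linker as an ABE fragment and the Cas9 as the VQR variant. These appear to be nearest-match calls, since the catalogue records only D10A. As the name indicates, a P2A peptide links BE3 to puromycin N-acetyltransferase, so both proteins come from one transcript and transduced cells can be selected with puromycin. A WPRE downstream enhances transcript expression. The BE3 coding sequence is explicitly not codon optimized. The vector does not appear to carry a guide RNA cassette, so a guide must be supplied separately for targeted C-to-T editing.
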