Addgene plasmid #110838: pLenti-BE3-P2A-Puro
Purpose: Lentiviral vector for constitutive expression of BE3 (not codon optimized)
Depositing lab: Lukas Dow. Depositing organization: Cornell University. Publication: Optimized base editors enable efficient editing in cells, organoids and mice. Zafra MP, Schatoff EM, Katti A, Foronda M, Breinig M, Schweitzer AY, Simon A, Han T, Goswami S, Montgomery E, Thibado J, Kastenhuber ER, Sanchez-Rivera FJ, Shi J, Vakoc CR, Lowe SW, Tschaharganeh DF, Dow LE. Nat Biotechnol. 2018 Jul 3. pii: nbt.4194. doi: 10.1038/nbt.4194. PubMed 29969439.
Backbone
  Vector backbone: Adapted from lentiCRISPRv1
  Backbone size w/o insert (bp): 6296
  Vector type: Lentiviral
  Selectable markers: Puromycin
Growth in bacteria
  Bacterial resistance: Ampicillin, 100 μg/mL
  Growth temperature: 30°C
  Growth strain: NEB Stable
  Copy number: Low Copy
Gene/Insert
  Gene/Insert name: BE3
  Species: Synthetic
  Insert size (bp): 5130
  Mutation: D10A
  Promoter: EF1s
  Cloning method: Gibson Cloning
  Sequencing primers: 5′ TAAGTGCAGTAGTCGCCGTG; 3′ TTAAGAATACCAGTCAATCTTTC
Terms and licenses: Academic/Nonprofit Terms; Industry Terms: Not Available to Industry
How to cite: pLenti-BE3-P2A-Puro was a gift from Lukas Dow (Addgene plasmid # 110838 ; http://n2t.net/addgene:110838 ; RRID:Addgene_110838)
